>Addgene plasmid #85450 | pAAV-RSV-SpCas9 | addgene full sequence | sequence record 167529 | Addgene Assembled Sequence
CCTGCAGGCAGCTGCGCGCTCGCTCGCTCACTGAGGCCGCCCGGGCAAAGCCCGGGCGTCGGGCGACCTT
TGGTCGCCCGGCCTCAGTGAGCGAGCGAGCGCGCAGAGAGGGAGTGGCCAACTCCATCACTAGGGGTTCC
TGCGGCCTCTAGAAATGTAGTCTTATGCAATACTCTTGTAGTCTTGCAACATGGTAACGATGAGTTAGCA
ACATGCCTTACAAGGAGAGAAAAAGCACCGTGCATGCCGATTGGTGGAAGTAAGGTGGTACGATCGTGCC
TTATTAGGAAGGCAACAGACGGGTCTGACATGGATTGGACGAACCACTGAATTGCCGCATTGCAGAGATA
TTGTATTTAAGTGCCTAGCTCGATACATAAAACCGGTGCCACCATGTACCCATACGATGTTCCAGATTAC
GCTTCGCCGAAGAAAAAGCGCAAGGTCGAAGCGTCCGACAAGAAGTACAGCATCGGCCTGGACATCGGCA
CCAACTCTGTGGGCTGGGCCGTGATCACCGACGAGTACAAGGTGCCCAGCAAGAAATTCAAGGTGCTGGG
CAACACCGACCGGCACAGCATCAAGAAGAACCTGATCGGAGCCCTGCTGTTCGACAGCGGCGAAACAGCC
GAGGCCACCCGGCTGAAGAGAACCGCCAGAAGAAGATACACCAGACGGAAGAACCGGATCTGCTATCTGC
AAGAGATCTTCAGCAACGAGATGGCCAAGGTGGACGACAGCTTCTTCCACAGACTGGAAGAGTCCTTCCT
GGTGGAAGAGGATAAGAAGCACGAGCGGCACCCCATCTTCGGCAACATCGTGGACGAGGTGGCCTACCAC
GAGAAGTACCCCACCATCTACCACCTGAGAAAGAAACTGGTGGACAGCACCGACAAGGCCGACCTGCGGC
TGATCTATCTGGCCCTGGCCCACATGATCAAGTTCCGGGGCCACTTCCTGATCGAGGGCGACCTGAACCC
CGACAACAGCGACGTGGACAAGCTGTTCATCCAGCTGGTGCAGACCTACAACCAGCTGTTCGAGGAAAAC
CCCATCAACGCCAGCGGCGTGGACGCCAAGGCCATCCTGTCTGCCAGACTGAGCAAGAGCAGACGGCTGG
AAAATCTGATCGCCCAGCTGCCCGGCGAGAAGAAGAATGGCCTGTTCGGCAACCTGATTGCCCTGAGCCT
GGGCCTGACCCCCAACTTCAAGAGCAACTTCGACCTGGCCGAGGATGCCAAACTGCAGCTGAGCAAGGAC
ACCTACGACGACGACCTGGACAACCTGCTGGCCCAGATCGGCGACCAGTACGCCGACCTGTTTCTGGCCG
CCAAGAACCTGTCCGACGCCATCCTGCTGAGCGACATCCTGAGAGTGAACACCGAGATCACCAAGGCCCC
CCTGAGCGCCTCTATGATCAAGAGATACGACGAGCACCACCAGGACCTGACCCTGCTGAAAGCTCTCGTG
CGGCAGCAGCTGCCTGAGAAGTACAAAGAGATTTTCTTCGACCAGAGCAAGAACGGCTACGCCGGCTACA
TTGACGGCGGAGCCAGCCAGGAAGAGTTCTACAAGTTCATCAAGCCCATCCTGGAAAAGATGGACGGCAC
CGAGGAACTGCTCGTGAAGCTGAACAGAGAGGACCTGCTGCGGAAGCAGCGGACCTTCGACAACGGCAGC
ATCCCCCACCAGATCCACCTGGGAGAGCTGCACGCCATTCTGCGGCGGCAGGAAGATTTTTACCCATTCC
TGAAGGACAACCGGGAAAAGATCGAGAAGATCCTGACCTTCCGCATCCCCTACTACGTGGGCCCTCTGGC
CAGGGGAAACAGCAGATTCGCCTGGATGACCAGAAAGAGCGAGGAAACCATCACCCCCTGGAACTTCGAG
GAAGTGGTGGACAAGGGCGCTTCCGCCCAGAGCTTCATCGAGCGGATGACCAACTTCGATAAGAACCTGC
CCAACGAGAAGGTGCTGCCCAAGCACAGCCTGCTGTACGAGTACTTCACCGTGTATAACGAGCTGACCAA
AGTGAAATACGTGACCGAGGGAATGAGAAAGCCCGCCTTCCTGAGCGGCGAGCAGAAAAAGGCCATCGTG
GACCTGCTGTTCAAGACCAACCGGAAAGTGACCGTGAAGCAGCTGAAAGAGGACTACTTCAAGAAAATCG
AGTGCTTCGACTCCGTGGAAATCTCCGGCGTGGAAGATCGGTTCAACGCCTCCCTGGGCACATACCACGA
TCTGCTGAAAATTATCAAGGACAAGGACTTCCTGGACAATGAGGAAAACGAGGACATTCTGGAAGATATC
GTGCTGACCCTGACACTGTTTGAGGACAGAGAGATGATCGAGGAACGGCTGAAAACCTATGCCCACCTGT
TCGACGACAAAGTGATGAAGCAGCTGAAGCGGCGGAGATACACCGGCTGGGGCAGGCTGAGCCGGAAGCT
GATCAACGGCATCCGGGACAAGCAGTCCGGCAAGACAATCCTGGATTTCCTGAAGTCCGACGGCTTCGCC
AACAGAAACTTCATGCAGCTGATCCACGACGACAGCCTGACCTTTAAAGAGGACATCCAGAAAGCCCAGG
TGTCCGGCCAGGGCGATAGCCTGCACGAGCACATTGCCAATCTGGCCGGCAGCCCCGCCATTAAGAAGGG
CATCCTGCAGACAGTGAAGGTGGTGGACGAGCTCGTGAAAGTGATGGGCCGGCACAAGCCCGAGAACATC
GTGATCGAAATGGCCAGAGAGAACCAGACCACCCAGAAGGGACAGAAGAACAGCCGCGAGAGAATGAAGC
GGATCGAAGAGGGCATCAAAGAGCTGGGCAGCCAGATCCTGAAAGAACACCCCGTGGAAAACACCCAGCT
GCAGAACGAGAAGCTGTACCTGTACTACCTGCAGAATGGGCGGGATATGTACGTGGACCAGGAACTGGAC
ATCAACCGGCTGTCCGACTACGATGTGGACCATATCGTGCCTCAGAGCTTTCTGAAGGACGACTCCATCG
ACAACAAGGTGCTGACCAGAAGCGACAAGAACCGGGGCAAGAGCGACAACGTGCCCTCCGAAGAGGTCGT
GAAGAAGATGAAGAACTACTGGCGGCAGCTGCTGAACGCCAAGCTGATTACCCAGAGAAAGTTCGACAAT
CTGACCAAGGCCGAGAGAGGCGGCCTGAGCGAACTGGATAAGGCCGGCTTCATCAAGAGACAGCTGGTGG
AAACCCGGCAGATCACAAAGCACGTGGCACAGATCCTGGACTCCCGGATGAACACTAAGTACGACGAGAA
TGACAAGCTGATCCGGGAAGTGAAAGTGATCACCCTGAAGTCCAAGCTGGTGTCCGATTTCCGGAAGGAT
TTCCAGTTTTACAAAGTGCGCGAGATCAACAACTACCACCACGCCCACGACGCCTACCTGAACGCCGTCG
TGGGAACCGCCCTGATCAAAAAGTACCCTAAGCTGGAAAGCGAGTTCGTGTACGGCGACTACAAGGTGTA
CGACGTGCGGAAGATGATCGCCAAGAGCGAGCAGGAAATCGGCAAGGCTACCGCCAAGTACTTCTTCTAC
AGCAACATCATGAACTTTTTCAAGACCGAGATTACCCTGGCCAACGGCGAGATCCGGAAGCGGCCTCTGA
TCGAGACAAACGGCGAAACCGGGGAGATCGTGTGGGATAAGGGCCGGGATTTTGCCACCGTGCGGAAAGT
GCTGAGCATGCCCCAAGTGAATATCGTGAAAAAGACCGAGGTGCAGACAGGCGGCTTCAGCAAAGAGTCT
ATCCTGCCCAAGAGGAACAGCGATAAGCTGATCGCCAGAAAGAAGGACTGGGACCCTAAGAAGTACGGCG
GCTTCGACAGCCCCACCGTGGCCTATTCTGTGCTGGTGGTGGCCAAAGTGGAAAAGGGCAAGTCCAAGAA
ACTGAAGAGTGTGAAAGAGCTGCTGGGGATCACCATCATGGAAAGAAGCAGCTTCGAGAAGAATCCCATC
GACTTTCTGGAAGCCAAGGGCTACAAAGAAGTGAAAAAGGACCTGATCATCAAGCTGCCTAAGTACTCCC
TGTTCGAGCTGGAAAACGGCCGGAAGAGAATGCTGGCCTCTGCCGGCGAACTGCAGAAGGGAAACGAACT
GGCCCTGCCCTCCAAATATGTGAACTTCCTGTACCTGGCCAGCCACTATGAGAAGCTGAAGGGCTCCCCC
GAGGATAATGAGCAGAAACAGCTGTTTGTGGAACAGCACAAGCACTACCTGGACGAGATCATCGAGCAGA
TCAGCGAGTTCTCCAAGAGAGTGATCCTGGCCGACGCTAATCTGGACAAAGTGCTGTCCGCCTACAACAA
GCACCGGGATAAGCCCATCAGAGAGCAGGCCGAGAATATCATCCACCTGTTTACCCTGACCAATCTGGGA
GCCCCTGCCGCCTTCAAGTACTTTGACACCACCATCGACCGGAAGAGGTACACCAGCACCAAAGAGGTGC
TGGACGCCACCCTGATCCACCAGAGCATCACCGGCCTGTACGAGACACGGATCGACCTGTCTCAGCTGGG
AGGCGACAGCCCCAAGAAGAAGAGAAAGGTGGAGGCCAGCTAAGAATTCAATAAAAGATCTTTATTTTCA
TTAGATCTGTGTGTTGGTTTTTTGTGTGCGGCCGCAGGAACCCCTAGTGATGGAGTTGGCCACTCCCTCT
CTGCGCGCTCGCTCGCTCACTGAGGCCGGGCGACCAAAGGTCGCCCGACGCCCGGGCTTTGCCCGGGCGG
CCTCAGTGAGCGAGCGAGCGCGCAGCTGCCTGCAGGGGCGCCTGATGCGGTATTTTCTCCTTACGCATCT
GTGCGGTATTTCACACCGCATA
[142 nt withheld, positions 4853-4994]
C
[141 nt withheld, positions 4996-5136]
CCTTTGACGTTGGAGTCCACGTTCTTT
[37 nt withheld, positions 5164-5200]
ACCCTATCTCGGGCTATTCTTTTGATTTATAAGGGATTTTGCCGATTTCGGCCTATTGGTTAAAAAATGA
GCTGATTTAACAAAAATTTAACGCGAATTTTAACAAAATATTAACGTTTACAATTTTATGGTGCACTCTC
AGTACAATCTGCTCTGATGCCGCATAGTTAAGCCAGCCCCGACACCCGCCAACACCCGCTGACGCGCCCT
GACGGGCTTGTCTGCTCCCGGCATCCGCTTACAGACAAGCTGTGACCGTCTCCGGGAGCTGCATGTGTCA
GAGGTTTTCACCGTCATCACCGAAACGCGCGAGACGAAAGGGCCTCGTGATACGCCTATTTTTATAGGTT
AATGTCATGATAATAATGGTTTCTTAGACGTCAGGTGGCACTTTTCGGGGAAATGTGCGCGGAACCCCTA
TTTGTTTATTTTTCTAAATACATTCAAATATGTATCCGCTCATGAGACAATAACCCTGATAAATGCTTCA
ATAATATTGAAAAAGGAAGAGTATGAGTATTCAACATTTCCGTGTCGCCCTTATTCCCTTTTTTGCGGCA
TTTTGCCTTCCTGTTTTTGCTCACCCAGAAACGCTGGTGAAAGTAAAAGATGCTGAAGATCAGTTGGGTG
CACGAGTGGGTTACATCGAACTGGATCTCAACAGCGGTAAGATCCTTGAGAGTTTTCGCCCCGAAGAACG
TTTTCCAATGATGAGCACTTTTAAAGTTCTGCTATGTGGCGCGGTATTATCCCGTATTGACGCCGGGCAA
GAGCAACTCGGTCGCCGCATACACTATTCTCAGAATGACTTGGTTGAGTACTCACCAGTCACAGAAAAGC
ATCTTACGGATGGCATGACAGTAAGAGAATTATGCAGTGCTGCCATAACCATGAGTGATAACACTGCGGC
CAACTTACTTCTGACAACGATCGGAGGACCGAAGGAGCTAACCGCTTTTTTGCACAACATGGGGGATCAT
GTAACTCGCCTTGATCGTTGGGAACCGGAGCTGAATGAAGCCATACCAAACGACGAGCGTGACACCACGA
TGCCTGTAGCAATGGCAACAACGTTGCGCAAACTATTAACTGGCGAACTACTTACTCTAGCTTCCCGGCA
ACAATTAATAGACTGGATGGAGGCGGATAAAGTTGCAGGACCACTTCTGCGCTCGGCCCTTCCGGCTGGC
TGGTTTATTGCTGATAAATCTGGAGCCGGTGAGCGTGGAAGCCGCGGTATCATTGCAGCACTGGGGCCAG
ATGGTAAGCCCTCCCGTATCGTAGTTATCTACACGACGGGGAGTCAGGCAACTATGGATGAACGAAATAG
ACAGATCGCTGAGATAGGTGCCTCACTGATTAAGCATTGGTAACTGTCAGACCAAGTTTACTCATATATA
CTTTAGATTGATTTAAAACTTCATTTTTAATTTAAAAGGATCTAGGTGAAGATCCTTTTTGATAATCTCA
TGACCAAAATCCCTTAACGTGAGTTTTCGTTCCACTGAGCGTCAGACCCCGTAGAAAAGATCAAAGGATC
TTCTTGAGATCCTTTTTTTCTGCGCGTAATCTGCTGCTTGCAAACAAAAAAACCACCGCTACCAGCGGTG
GTTTGTTTGCCGGATCAAGAGCTACCAACTCTTTTTCCGAAGGTAACTGGCTTCAGCAGAGCGCAGATAC
CAAATACTGTCCTTCTAGTGTAGCCGTAGTTAGGCCACCACTTCAAGAACTCTGTAGCACCGCCTACATA
CCTCGCTCTGCTAATCCTGTTACCAGTGGCTGCTGCCAGTGGCGATAAGTCGTGTCTTACCGGGTTGGAC
TCAAGACGATAGTTACCGGATAAGGCGCAGCGGTCGGGCTGAACGGGGGGTTCGTGCACACAGCCCAGCT
TGGAGCGAACGACCTACACCGAACTGAGATACCTACAGCGTGAGCTATGAGAAAGCGCCACGCTTCCCGA
AGGGAGAAAGGCGGACAGGTATCCGGTAAGCGGCAGGGTCGGAACAGGAGAGCGCACGAGGGAGCTTCCA
GGGGGAAACGCCTGGTATCTTTATAGTCCTGTCGGGTTTCGCCACCTCTGACTTGAGCGTCGATTTTTGT
GATGCTCGTCAGGGGGGCGGAGCCTATGGAAAAACGCCAGCAACGCGGCCTTTTTACGGTTCCTGGCCTT
TTGCTGGCCTTTTGCTCACATGT
Features (pLannotate 1.2.2; 14 found; start..end, strand, type, name):
      1..141     -  repeat_region  AAV2 ITR: inverted terminal repeat of adeno-associated virus serotype 2 inverted
    156..381     +  promoter       RSV promoter: Rous sarcoma virus enhancer/promoter
    397..424     +  CDS            3xHA (fragment): three tandem HA epitope tags
    457..2172    +  CDS            Cas9(N): N-terminal portion of Streptococcus pyogenes Cas9 (Zetsche et al., 2015)
   2059..4557    +  CDS            Cas9(C): C-terminal portion of Streptococcus pyogenes Cas9 (Zetsche et al., 2015)
   4600..4648    +  polyA_signal   poly(A) signal: synthetic polyadenylation signal
   4656..4796    +  repeat_region  AAV2 ITR: inverted terminal repeat of adeno-associated virus serotype 2 inverted
   4801..4852    -  misc_feature   bom (fragment): basis of mobility region from pBR322
   4871..5251    +  rep_origin     M13 ori (sequence partly withheld): M13 bacteriophage origin of replication; arrow indicates direction of (+) strand synthesis
   5327..5376    -  misc_feature   bom (fragment): basis of mobility region from pBR322
   5478..5513    -  CDS            rop (fragment): Rop protein, which maintains plasmids at low copy number; rop
   5608..5712    +  promoter       AmpR promoter: bla
   5713..6573    +  CDS            AmpR: β-lactamase; bla; confers resistance to ampicillin, carbenicillin, and related antibiotics
   6744..7332    +  rep_origin     ori: high-copy-number ColE1/pMB1/pBR322/pUC origin of replication
