[The description below was written by a language model from this plasmid's Addgene catalogue record and pLannotate feature annotations shown in this document.]
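Description:
pAAV-RSV-SpCas9 is an adeno-associated virus transfer plasmid of about 7.4 kb, built on a pAAV backbone, for expressing Streptococcus pyogenes Cas9 in mammalian cells. It is propagated in E. coli as a high-copy plasmid through a ColE1/pUC-type origin and selected with ampicillin via the bla (AmpR) gene and its own promoter. The backbone also carries an M13 phage origin for single-stranded DNA production, along with short remnants of the pBR322 bom and rop regions. The recombination-reduced growth strain listed in the record is consistent with the need to keep the repeat-rich ITRs intact.

The payload lies between two AAV2 inverted terminal repeats, which are the cis elements required for replication and packaging of the intervening DNA into AAV particles. Within them, a compact Rous sarcoma virus enhancer/promoter drives an open reading frame that begins with an HA epitope tag (annotated as a fragment of a 3xHA element). The SpCas9 coding sequence follows. The annotation software reports it as overlapping N- and C-terminal Cas9 portions, which together appear to span one continuous full-length gene rather than a split design. A short synthetic polyadenylation signal terminates the transcript. The small promoter and minimal poly(A) signal help keep the large Cas9 cassette close to the AAV packaging limit.

According to the depositor, the construct was made by replacing the Mecp2 promoter of an earlier AAV-SpCas9 plasmid with an RSV promoter amplified from a lentiviral shRNA vector and cloned between XbaI and AgeI sites. No guide RNA cassette is annotated, so a guide would have to be supplied from a separate vector for genome editing.
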