Addgene plasmid #85450: pAAV-RSV-SpCas9
Purpose: Express SpCas9 in mammalian cells
Depositing lab: Hetian Lei. Depositing organization: Schepens Eye Research Institute. Publication: The CRISPR/Cas9-created MDM2 T309G enhances vitreous-induced expression of MDM2 and proliferation and survival of cells. Duan Y, Ma G, Huang X, D'Amore PA, Zhang F, Lei H. J Biol Chem. 2016 May 31. pii: jbc.M116.729467. 10.1074/jbc.M116.729467 PubMed 27246850.
Backbone
  Vector backbone: pAAV
  Vector type: AAV
Growth in bacteria
  Bacterial resistance: Ampicillin, 100 μg/mL
  Growth temperature: 37°C
  Growth strain: NEB Stable
  Copy number: High Copy
Gene/Insert
  Gene/Insert name: pRSV
  Promoter: pRSV
  Cloning method: Restriction Enzyme; 5′ cloning site XbaI (not destroyed); 3′ cloning site AgeI (not destroyed)
  Sequencing primers: 5′ CGGTCTAGAaatgtagtcttatgcaatac; 3′ CGGACCGGTTTTATGTATCGAGCTAGGCAC
Resource information
  A portion of this plasmid was derived from a plasmid made by: We purchased a lentiviral vector with shRNA-MDM2 from GE Dharmacon (Lafayette, CO)
Terms and licenses: Academic/Nonprofit Terms; Industry Terms: Not Available to Industry
Depositor comments: We replaced the pMecp2 promoter of SpCas9 (Addgene: 60957) with a RSV (Rous Sarcoma Virus) promoter, which was amplified from a lentiviral vector for shRNA-MDM2
How to cite: pAAV-RSV-SpCas9 was a gift from Hetian Lei (Addgene plasmid # 85450 ; http://n2t.net/addgene:85450 ; RRID:Addgene_85450) For viral preps, please replace (Addgene plasmid # 85450) in the above sentence with: (Addgene viral prep # 85450-AAV8)
