>Addgene plasmid #85450 | pAAV-RSV-SpCas9 | addgene partial sequence | sequence record 167526 | hSpCas9-R1 5'-CGCTCGTGCTTCTTATCCTC-3'
GTCTGTGGAAGAAGCTGTCGTCCACCTTGGCCATCTCGTTGCTGAAGATCTCTTGCAGATAGCAGATCCG
GTTCTTCCGTCTGGTGTATCTTCTTCTGGCGGTTCTCTTCAGCCGGGTGGCCTCGGCTGTTTCGCCGCTG
TCGAACAGCAGGGCTCCGATCAGGTTCTTCTTGATGCTGTGCCGGTCGGTGTTGCCCAGCACCTTGAATT
TCTTGCTGGGCACCTTGTACTCGTCGGTGATCACGGCCCAGCCCACAGAGTTGGTGCCGATGTCCAGGCC
GATGCTGTACTTCTTGTCGGACGCTTCGACCTTGCGCTTTTTCTTCGGCGAAGCGTAATCTGGAACATCG
TATGGGTACATGGTGGCACCGGTTTTATGTATCGAGCTAGGCACTTAAATACAATATCTCTGCAATGCGG
CAATTCAGTGGTTCGTCCAATCCATGTCAGACCCGTCTGTTGCCTTCCTAATAAGGCACGATCGTACCAC
CTTACTTCCACCAATCGGCATGCACGGTGCTTTTTCTCTCCTTGTAAGGCATGTTGCTAACTCATCGTTA
CCATGTTGCAAGACTACAAGAGTATTGCATAAGACTACATTTCTAGAGGCCGCAGGAACCCCTAGTGATG
GAGTTGGCCACTCCCTCTCTGCGCGC
