>Addgene plasmid #85450 | pAAV-RSV-SpCas9 | addgene partial sequence | sequence record 167528 | SpCas9-F1 5'-cagcacaagcactacctgga-3'
CGAGTTCTCCAAGAGAGTGATCCTGGCCGACGCTAATCTGGACAAAGTGCTGTCCGCCTACAACAAGCAC
CGGGATAAGCCCATCAGAGAGCAGGCCGAGAATATCATCCACCTGTTTACCCTGACCAATCTGGGAGCCC
CTGCCGCCTTCAAGTACTTTGACACCACCATCGACCGGAAGAGGTACACCAGCACCAAAGAGGTGCTGGA
CGCCACCCTGATCCACCAGAGCATCACCGGCCTGTACGAGACACGGATCGACCTGTCTCAGCTGGGAGGC
GACAGCCCCAAGAAGAAGAGAAAGGTGGAGGCCAGCTAAGAATTCAATAAAAGATCTTTATTTTCATTAG
ATCTGTGTGTTGGTTTTTTGTGTGCGGCCGCAGGAACCCCTAGTGATGGAGTTGGCCACTCCCTCTCTGC
GCGC
